Addgene plasmid #211055: pBiT3.1-C_COPB2:1-597
Purpose: Mammalian expression of human COPB2 fragment M1 to A597. C-terminal HiBiT tag.
Depositing lab: Cheryl Arrowsmith. Depositing organization: University of Toronto. Publication: A Target Class Ligandability Evaluation of WD40 Repeat-Containing Proteins. Ackloo S, Li F, Szewczyk M, Seitova A, Loppnau P, Zeng H, Xu J, Ahmad S, Arnautova YA, Baghaie AJ, Beldar S, Bolotokova A, Centrella PA, Chau I, Clark MA, Cuozzo JW, Dehghani-Tafti S, Disch JS, Dong A, Dumas A, Feng JA, Ghiabi P, Gibson E, Gilmer J, Goldman B, Green SR, Guie MA, Guilinger JP, Harms N, Herasymenko O, Houliston S, Hutchinson A, Kearnes S, Keefe AD, Kimani SW, Kramer T, Kutera M, Kwak HA, Lento C, Li Y, Liu J, Loup J, Machado RAC, Mulhern CJ, Perveen S, Righetto GL, Riley P, Shrestha S, Sigel EA, Silva M, Sintchak MD, Slakman BL, Taylor RD, Thompson J, Torng W, Underkoffler C, von Rechenberg M, Walsh RT, Watson I, Wilson DJ, Wolf E, Yadav M, Yazdi AK, Zhang J, Zhang Y, Santhakumar V, Edwards AM, Barsyte-Lovejoy D, Schapira M, Brown PJ, Halabelian L, Arrowsmith CH. J Med Chem. 2025 Jan 23;68(2):1092-1112. doi: 10.1021/acs.jmedchem.4c02010. Epub 2024 Nov 4. PubMed 39495097.
Backbone
  Vector backbone: pBiT3.1-C
  Backbone manufacturer: Promega
  Vector type: Mammalian Expression
  Selectable markers: Neomycin (select with G418)
Growth in bacteria
  Bacterial resistance: Kanamycin, 50 μg/mL
  Growth temperature: 37°C
  Growth strain: DH5alpha
  Copy number: High Copy
Gene/Insert
  Gene/Insert name: COPB2:M1-A597
  Species: H. sapiens (human)
  Insert size (bp): 1791
  Mutation: wild type
  Entrez Gene: COPB2 (a.k.a. MCPH19, OPDD, beta'-COP)
  Promoter: CMV
  Tag / fusion protein: GSSGGSSGVSGWRLFKKIS (C terminal on insert)
  Cloning method: Ligation Independent Cloning
  Sequencing primers: 5′ T7; 3′ TTGCTCAGCGGTGGCAGCAG
Resource information
  A portion of this plasmid was derived from a plasmid made by: Mammalian Gene Collection (BC000326)
Terms and licenses: Academic/Nonprofit Terms; Industry Terms: Not Available to Industry
Depositor comments: 5' Cloning Site: EcoR1 (not destroyed), 3' Cloning Site: Xho1 (not destroyed).
How to cite: pBiT3.1-C_COPB2:1-597 was a gift from Cheryl Arrowsmith (Addgene plasmid # 211055 ; http://n2t.net/addgene:211055 ; RRID:Addgene_211055)
