[The description below was written by a language model from this plasmid's Addgene catalogue record and pLannotate feature annotations shown in this document.]
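Description:
pBiT3.1-C_COPB2:1-597 is a mammalian expression plasmid built on Promega's pBiT3.1-C backbone. It carries a wild-type fragment of human COPB2 (the beta' subunit of the coatomer complex) spanning residues M1 to A597, a 1,791 bp insert derived from a Mammalian Gene Collection clone and introduced by ligation-independent cloning between retained EcoRI and XhoI sites. The plasmid replicates in E. coli from a high-copy ColE1/pUC-type origin and is selected with kanamycin through a neo/nptII gene driven by the bacterial EM7 promoter.

Expression in mammalian cells comes from the CMV immediate-early enhancer and promoter, followed by a chimeric β-globin/immunoglobulin intron that improves transcript processing. A T7 promoter just upstream of the coding region serves as a sequencing primer site and could support in vitro transcription. The COPB2 fragment is fused at its C terminus, through a short glycine-serine linker, to the HiBiT peptide, and the transcript ends at an SV40 polyadenylation signal. HiBiT is the small NanoLuc fragment that complements LgBiT to reconstitute luciferase activity, allowing luminescent quantification of the tagged protein. The small "SET1" hit annotated downstream of the insert is probably an incidental match rather than a functional tag.

The two sources differ on mammalian selection. The catalogue entry lists neomycin/G418, whereas the feature table shows an SV40 promoter-driven blasticidin S deaminase cassette with a synthetic poly(A) signal, and only a bacterial promoter is annotated directly upstream of neo. A single loxP site is also annotated, with no stated role. The associated work surveys the ligandability of WD40 repeat proteins, which is consistent with using this construct for cellular assays of the COPB2 WD40-containing region, although the record does not name a specific assay.
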