Features (pLannotate 1.2.2; 17 found; start..end, strand, type, name):
     24..105     -  polyA_signal   SV40 poly(A) signal: SV40 polyadenylation signal
    128..211     -  CDS            large T antigen (fragment): large T antigen from SV40 (simian virus 40)
    276..641     +  enhancer       CMV enhancer: human cytomegalovirus immediate early enhancer
    643..842     +  promoter       CMV promoter: human cytomegalovirus (CMV) immediate early promoter
    981..1113    +  intron         chimeric intron: chimera between introns from human β-globin and immunoglobulin heavy chain genes
   1157..1175    +  promoter       T7 promoter: promoter for bacteriophage T7 RNA polymerase
   1243..3033    +  CDS            COPB2 (fragment): COPB2_HUMAN - Experimental evidence at protein level: Swiss-Prot protein existence level 1. This coatomer complex protein, essential for Golgi budding and vesicular trafficking, is a selective binding protein (RACK) for protein kinase C, epsilon type. It binds to Golgi membranes in a GTP- dependent manner (By similarity). From Homo sapiens (Human).
   3129..3156    +  CDS            SET1 (fragment): solubility-enhancement tag derived from T7 phage gene 10B
   3182..3303    -  polyA_signal   SV40 poly(A) signal: SV40 polyadenylation signal
   3326..3394    -  CDS            large T antigen (fragment): large T antigen from SV40 (simian virus 40)
   3418..3451    +  protein_bind   loxP: Cre-mediated recombination occurs in the 8-bp core sequence (GCATACAT). Cre recombinase
   3461..3508    +  promoter       EM7 promoter: synthetic bacterial promoter&nbsp
   3540..4331    +  CDS            neo: KKA2_KLEPN - Also known as kan, nptII. Experimental evidence at protein level: Swiss-Prot protein existence level 1. Resistance to kanamycin, neomycin, paromomycin, ribostamycin, butirosin and gentamicin B. From Klebsiella pneumoniae.
   4492..5080    -  rep_origin     ori: high-copy-number ColE1/pMB1/pBR322/pUC origin of replication
   5206..5254    -  polyA_signal   poly(A) signal: synthetic polyadenylation signal
   5278..5676    -  CDS            BSD: blasticidin S deaminase; Aspergillus terreus BSD; confers resistance to blasticidin
   5707..6064    -  promoter       SV40 promoter: SV40 enhancer and early promoter
>Addgene plasmid #211055 | pBiT3.1-C_COPB2:1-597 | addgene full sequence | sequence record 422633 | Addgene NGS Result
AAGACGCGTTAATTAAGACGTCGGCAGTGAAAAAAATGCTTTATTTGTGAAATTTGTGATGCTATTGCTT
TATTTGTAACCATTATAAGCTGCAATAAACAAGTTAACAACAACAATTGCATTCATTTTATGTTTCAGGT
TCAGGGGGAGGTGTGGGAGGTTTTTTAAAGCAAGTAAAACCTCTACAAATGTGGTATGGCTGATTATGAT
CCGCGGCCGCAATACGTCGACGTTATCAGCTGACTTCGTACGAGAGCCTAGGATTATGGCGCGCCACTAG
TTATTAATAGTAATCAATTACGGGGTCATTAGTTCATAGCCCATATATGGAGTTCCGCGTTACATAACTT
ACGGTAAATGGCCCGCCTGGCTGACCGCCCAACGACCCCCGCCCATTGACGTCAATAATGACGTATGTTC
CCATAGTAACGCCAATAGGGACTTTCCATTGACGTCAATGGGTGGAGTATTTACGGTAAACTGCCCACTT
GGCAGTACATCAAGTGTATCATATGCCAAGTCCGCCCCCTATTGACGTCAATGACGGTAAATGGCCCGCC
TGGCATTATGCCCAGTACATGACCTTACGGGACTTTCCTACTTGGCAGTACATCTACGTATTAGTCATCG
CTATTACCATGGTGATGCGGTTTTGGCAGTACACCAATGGGCGTGGATAGCGGTTTGACTCACGGGGATT
TCCAAGTCTCCACCCCATTGACGTCAATGGGAGTTTGTTTTGGCACCAAAATCAACGGGACTTTCCAAAA
TGTCGTAATAACCCCGCCCCGTTGACGCAAATGGGCGGTAGGCGTGTACGGTGGGAGGTCTATATAAGCA
GAGCTGGTTTAGTGAACCGTCAGATCACTAGAATCTTTATTGCGGTAGTTTATCACAGTTAAATTGCTAA
CGCAGTCAGTGCTTCTGACACAACAGTCTCGAACTTAAGCTGCAGAAGTTGGTCGTGAGGCACTGGGCAG
GTAAGTATCAAGGTTACAAGACAGGTTTAAGGAGACCAATAGAAACTGGGCTTGTCGAGACAGAGAAGAC
TCTTGCGTTTCTGATAGGCACCTATTGGTCTTACTGACATCCACTTTGCCTTTCTCTCCACAGGTGTCCA
CTCCCAGTTCAATTACAGCTCTTAAGGCTAGAGTATTAATACGACTCACTATAGGGGCGATCGCAACAAG
CTTCGGGAAGATCTGGAGCTAGCGGCGGGGGATCCGGTGGGAATTCGACACCATGCCTCTGCGACTTGAT
ATCAAAAGAAAGCTAACTGCTAGATCTGATCGAGTTAAGAGTGTGGATCTGCATCCTACAGAGCCATGGA
TGTTGGCAAGTCTTTACAATGGCAGTGTGTGTGTTTGGAATCATGAAACACAGACACTGGTGAAGACATT
TGAAGTATGTGATCTTCCTGTTCGAGCTGCAAAGTTTGTTGCAAGGAAGAATTGGGTTGTGACAGGAGCG
GATGACATGCAGATTAGAGTGTTCAATTACAATACTCTGGAGAGAGTTCATATGTTTGAAGCACACTCAG
ACTACATTCGCTGTATTGCTGTTCATCCAACCCAGCCTTTCATTCTAACTAGCAGTGATGACATGCTTAT
TAAGCTCTGGGACTGGGATAAAAAATGGTCTTGCTCACAAGTGTTTGAAGGACACACCCATTATGTTATG
CAGATTGTGATCAACCCCAAAGATAACAATCAGTTTGCCAGTGCCTCTTTGGACAGGACTATCAAGGTGT
GGCAGTTGGGCTCTTCGTCACCAAACTTCACTTTGGAAGGACATGAGAAAGGCGTGAATTGCATTGATTA
CTACAGTGGTGGGGACAAGCCATACCTCATTTCAGGTGCAGATGACCGTCTTGTTAAAATATGGGATTAT
CAGAATAAAACATGTGTGCAGACACTGGAAGGACATGCCCAAAATGTGTCTTGTGCCAGCTTTCATCCTG
AGTTGCCAATCATTATCACAGGTTCAGAAGATGGAACAGTACGTATTTGGCATTCAAGCACCTACCGGCT
TGAGAGCACACTGAATTATGGAATGGAGAGGGTATGGTGCGTGGCCAGTCTAAGAGGGTCAAACAATGTC
GCTTTGGGCTATGATGAAGGGAGCATCATTGTTAAGCTTGGTCGGGAGGAACCTGCCATGTCCATGGATG
CCAATGGAAAGATAATTTGGGCCAAGCATTCAGAAGTCCAGCAGGCCAACCTAAAAGCAATGGGAGATGC
TGAAATTAAAGATGGTGAAAGATTGCCACTGGCAGTAAAGGATATGGGCAGTTGTGAAATATACCCTCAG
ACTATTCAGCACAATCCTAATGGGCGGTTTGTGGTGGTGTGTGGTGATGGGGAGTATATCATCTACACAG
CAATGGCATTGAGAAACAAGAGCTTTGGATCTGCTCAGGAGTTTGCATGGGCCCACGATTCTTCAGAGTA
TGCAATAAGAGAGAGCAACAGCATTGTAAAGATATTTAAGAACTTTAAGGAAAAAAAATCATTTAAACCA
GATTTTGGAGCAGAAAGTATCTACGGCGGCTTCTTATTGGGAGTCAGATCTGTAAATGGCTTAGCCTTCT
ATGACTGGGACAATACAGAACTCATACGAAGAATTGAAATTCAGCCCAAACATATTTTCTGGTCTGACTC
TGGAGAGCTAGTCTGTATTGCTACTGAGGAATCATTTTTTATCCTTAAGTATCTGTCAGAAAAAGTCTTG
GCTGCACAGGAAACACATGAGGGAGTTACTGAAGATGGCATTGAAGATGCCTTTGAGGTTCTTGGTGAGA
TTCAGGAAATTGTGAAAACAGGGCTTTGGGTAGGCGATTGCTTCATTTACACAAGTTCTGTGAACAGATT
AAATTATTATGTTGGAGGAGAAATAGTCACCATTGCCCACTTGGACAGGACGATGTATCTCCTAGGCTAC
ATTCCTAAAGACAACAGGCTTTATCTGGGGGATAAAGAATTGAACATCATTAGCTATTCCCTGCTGGTTT
CAGTCCTGGAATACCAGACAGCTGGCTCGAGCGGTGGGAGCTCCGGTGTGAGCGGCTGGCGGCTGTTCAA
GAAGATTAGCTAAGTTTAAACGGCCGCGACTCTAGACTGCAGGCATGCAAGCTGATTTGGCTGCTGCCAC
CGCTGAGCAAGGCCGCTTCGAGCAGACATGATAAGATACATTGATGAGTTTGGACAAACCACAACTAGAA
TGCAGTGAAAAAAATGCTTTATTTGTGAAATTTGTGATGCTATTGCTTTATTTGTAACCATTATAAGCTG
CAATAAACAAGTTAACAACAACAATTGCATTCATTTTATGTTTCAGGTTCAGGGGGAGATGTGGGAGGTT
TTTTTAAGCAAGTAAAACCTCTACAAATGTGGTAAAATCTTAATTAAGACTTCTAATATAACTTCGTATA
GCATACATTATACGAAGTTATGGTTCCACTGTTGACAATTAATCATCGGCATAGTATATCGGCATAGTAT
AATACGACAAGGTGAGGAACTAAACCCAGGAGGCAGATCATGATTGAACAAGATGGATTGCACGCAGGTT
CTCCGGCCGCTTGGGTGGAGAGGCTATTCGGCTATGACTGGGCACAACAGACAATCGGCTGCTCTGATGC
CGCCGTGTTCCGGCTGTCAGCGCAGGGGCGCCCGGTTCTTTTTGTCAAGACCGACCTGTCCGGTGCCCTG
AATGAACTGCAGGACGAGGCAGCGCGGCTATCGTGGCTGGCCACGACGGGCGTTCCTTGCGCAGCTGTGC
TCGACGTTGTCACTGAAGCGGGAAGGGACTGGCTGCTATTGGGCGAAGTGCCGGGGCAGGATCTCCTGTC
ATCTCACCTTGCTCCTGCCGAGAAAGTATCCATCATGGCTGATGCAATGCGGCGGCTGCATACGCTTGAT
CCGGCTACCTGCCCATTCGACCACCAAGCGAAACATCGCATCGAGCGAGCACGTACTCGGATGGAAGCCG
GTCTTGTCGATCAGGATGATCTGGACGAAGAGCATCAGGGGCTCGCGCCAGCCGAACTGTTCGCCAGGCT
CAAGGCGCGCATGCCCGACGGCGAGGATCTCGTCGTGACCCATGGCGATGCCTGCTTGCCGAATATCATG
GTGGAAAATGGCCGCTTTTCTGGATTCATCGACTGTGGCCGGCTGGGTGTGGCGGACCGCTATCAGGACA
TAGCGTTGGCTACCCGTGATATTGCTGAAGAGCTTGGCGGCGAATGGGCTGACCGCTTCCTCGTGCTTTA
CGGTATCGCCGCTCCCGATTCGCAGCGCATCGCCTTCTATCGCCTTCTTGACGAGTTCTTCTGATTCGAA
ATGACCGACCAAGCGACGCCCAACCGGTATCAGCTCACTCAAAGGCGGTAATACGGTTATCCACAGAATC
AGGGGATAACGCAGGAAAGAACATGTGAGCAAAAGGCCAGCAAAAGGCCAGGAACCGTAAAAAGGCCGCG
TTGCTGGCGTTTTTCCATAGGCTCCGCCCCCCTGACGAGCATCACAAAAATCGACGCTCAAGTCAGAGGT
GGCGAAACCCGACAGGACTATAAAGATACCAGGCGTTTCCCCCTGGAAGCTCCCTCGTGCGCTCTCCTGT
TCCGACCCTGCCGCTTACCGGATACCTGTCCGCCTTTCTCCCTTCGGGAAGCGTGGCGCTTTCTCATAGC
TCACGCTGTAGGTATCTCAGTTCGGTGTAGGTCGTTCGCTCCAAGCTGGGCTGTGTGCACGAACCCCCCG
TTCAGCCCGACCGCTGCGCCTTATCCGGTAACTATCGTCTTGAGTCCAACCCGGTAAGACACGACTTATC
GCCACTGGCAGCAGCCACTGGTAACAGGATTAGCAGAGCGAGGTATGTAGGCGGTGCTACAGAGTTCTTG
AAGTGGTGGCCTAACTACGGCTACACTAGAAGGACAGTATTTGGTATCTGCGCTCTGCTGAAGCCAGTTA
CCTTCGGAAAAAGAGTTGGTAGCTCTTGATCCGGCAAACAAACCACCGCTGGTAGCGGTGGTTTTTTTGT
TTGCAAGCAGCAGATTACGCGCAGAAAAAAAGGATTTCAAGAAGATCCTTTGATCTTTTCTACGGGGTCT
GACGCTCAGTGGAACGAAAACTCACGTTAAGGGATTTTGGTCATGAGATTATCAAAAAGGATCTTCACCT
AGATCCTTTTATAGTCCGGAATCGTCACACAAAAAACCAACACACAGATGTAATGAAAATAAAGATATTT
TATTGCGGCCATCGTGATGGCTAGAGTTTAGCCCTCCCACACATAACCAGAGGGCAGCAATTCACGAATC
CCAACTGCCGTCGGCTGTCCATCACTGTCCTTCACTATGGCTTTGATCCCAGGATGCAGATCGAGAAGCA
CCTGTCGGCACCGTCCGCAGGGGCTCAAGATGCCCCTGTTCTCATTTCCGATCGCGACGATACAAGTCAG
GTTGCCAGCTGCCGCAGCAGCAGCAGTGCCCAGCACCACGAGTTCTGCACAAGGTCCCCCAGTAAAATGA
TATACATTGACACCAGTGAAGATGCGGCCGTCGCTAGAGAGAGCTGCGCTGGCGACGCTGTAGTCTTCAG
AGATGGGGATGCTGTTGATTGTAGCCGTTGCTCTTTCAATGAGGGTGGATTCTTCTTGAGACAAAGGCTT
GGCCATGGTGGCGCTAGTGTCAGAAGAATCGAGCTTTTTGCAAAAGCCTAGGCCTCCAAAAAAGCCTCCT
CACTACTTCTGGAATAGCTCAGAGGCCGAGGCGGCCTCGGCCTCTGCATAAATAAAAAAAATTAGTCAGC
CATGGGGCGGAGAATGGGCGGAACTGGGCGGAGTTAGGGGCGGGATGGGCGGAGTTAGGGGCGGGACTAT
GGTTGCTGACTAATTGAGATGCATGCTTTGCATACTTCTGCCTGCTGGGGAGCCTGGGGACTTTCCACAC
CTGGTTGCTGACTAATTGAGATGCATGCTTTGCATACTTCTGCCTGCTGGGGAGCCTGGGGACTTTCCAC
ACCCTAACTGACACACATTCCACAGCTGGTTCTTTCCGCCTCAGAAGGTACCTAACCAAGTTCCTCTTTC
AGAGGTTATTTCAGGCCATGGTGCTGCGC
